>Addgene plasmid #63020 | Or10a-Gal4 | addgene partial sequence | sequence record 108795 | pCasper-F 5'-gggttttattaacttacat-3'
CGCCCGGGGATCAGATCCGCGGCCGCGGGAATTCGATTGCACTTCTGATTGGACTGACGATCTAATTGAT
GGCGGGACGACGGCTGTGTGCTGTGTCCTGGCGCTGATTCCGATTTTGGTACTGAATTGGATTTGGTGTG
CGCGGAAGCGTTACTGGAACACGACTAAGCTGGAGCCCCTTGTTCCAACTCAATTTATAATGACCAACAA
TAAACAACAAAGCAAAACAAAAGCAACGCGCCCGCGTCGTCCCCCTGTTGTTGTTGTTGTTGTTGTTGTT
GTTATTATTATTGTTGTCACTGTAGCTGTTGTTGTTGCGGTATATATATAATGTACCATACATACAGTAT
ACTATAGTTACAACAAACTAGCTGCGACTGCGACGCCGGCAGCGAAAGCGGGCAGCACGCCATTGAAAAC
AAAAGCAACAGCTGTTGTCGCAGCGCAGTCGCCGCACGATCAACGCCCCCCCCCCTCTCTTCCACTCATC
CACCTTGCTGTCTCGCTCGCCCGCACCGCCCACCGCCCGCCTCCCACTGCCACCCACTGTCTGATTAGAC
GCTTTGCAGTTTGTCGCCGCTGAGTTTAGCGGACGCGAGAGCGAGAGCGAGAAAGGCTGAGAGCTGCTCT
CCCAATTGGATTTCTGGCTGACGCTTCCGGTAGCACGGAAAAAAATAGTCGAGCACTAATTGAATTTGGG
TAATTTCAATTTTAAAGGAACTTCAGCTGAACGTGATTTCACTTCAAAAATATACTCAAATCACTCATAA
AACCGAAAAAGATGTCCACACTTTTGTGCATTTCG
