>Addgene plasmid #63020 | Or10a-Gal4 | addgene partial sequence | sequence record 108801 | GAL4Nterm-R 5'-tcagatgtgccctagtcagc-3'
GGAGAGTAGCGACACTCCCAGTTGTTCTTCAGACACTTGGCGCACTTCGGTTTTTCTTTGGAGCACTTGA
GCTTTTTAAGTCGGCAAATATCGCATGCTTGTTCGATAGAAGACAGAAGCTTGATATCGCCTCCCAGACC
GGCAACGAAAATCACGTTCTTGTTGGTCAAAGTAAACGACATGGTGACTTCTTTTTTGCTTTAGCAGGCT
CTTTCGATCCCCGGGAATTGGTCGACTCTAGCGGTACCGTACCCTAGAGGATCGCTCGAGGTTTAAACAG
ATCTGCATGCTCTAGAGGATCCAGATCCACTAGTGGCCTATGCGGCCGCGAATTCACTAGTGATTGATGG
ATATAACTATGTGAACGACATCCTGGCAAGGAATACTCTTTATATAGCCAATAGTTGCAAAACCCACTTT
CATAACAAGTCTGACATCCGAGTTGGCCCAAGCTAATTGACTTGTTATTCGGTGAAAGTTTGGCCAAAGT
TAGAACAGTAACTTTTGCAATTCGGTGGCCCCGCTAAGTGGGGGTCACCTTCTCGATTCCTTGGACTTGT
GAGCTTCACTTGTTATACATGGATCGGGTTGGACGACAGGCACAAGTAGCCAGGAACGAGTCGCAATCAA
AGCTAATGCATCAATTAGCGCTTGCCGCTAATTTCAGTAATCAAAATACAAACAAATCAAGATTAAGACA
CTCGGACATCGGACTCGACGAATTCGTGCGTTTTTAACTAATCTCTAGTCCACTCACGCACAGCATGAGG
TTTCAGGAGCGGATTCGGTTAGCTTAGCTCTGGATACCAGCTATTGGAAGTTATCAACAAAACGTGTATG
TAGTTTGCTTACATCAAATGCGGTTCAAATATTATAGCTAAGTCATCCGCTTGGAATTTCCAATGACTGC
AGTCTATCATCTTATCTATTTTCTTGTAGCTCCACTTTTGTTTGCTCTCTGCTTGCATCTTATATGCATA
TGTAATGTACATGTTTT
