[The description below was written by a language model from this plasmid's Addgene catalogue record.]
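Description:
Or10a-Gal4 is a Drosophila transgenesis and expression plasmid built on the pCasperAUG-Gal4-X backbone, a roughly 12 kb vector catalogued as an insect expression type. It is propagated in E. coli under ampicillin selection; the copy number is recorded as unknown, and the record provides no feature table, so the bacterial origin, any fly transformation marker and any transposon ends are not explicitly documented. pCasper-family vectors are generally P-element-based germline transformation vectors, but the specific elements present here are not listed.

The insert is about 6.9 kb of Drosophila melanogaster genomic sequence from the promoter region of the odorant receptor gene Or10a, cloned into a single NotI site that is retained on both sides, so insert orientation relative to Gal4 is worth confirming. This regulatory DNA sits immediately 5' of the backbone-encoded driver, which is a fusion of the first 18 amino acids of Drosophila ADH to the yeast transcription factor Gal4 (residues 1–881). The ADH leader presumably supplies the start codon implied by "AUG" in the backbone name, so that the cloned promoter fragment only has to provide transcriptional control.

The construct is intended to express Gal4 in the pattern of Or10a, that is, in the olfactory sensory neurons that normally express this receptor. Used within the binary Gal4/UAS system, flies carrying it can be crossed to UAS-reporter or UAS-effector lines to label, trace or manipulate this defined neuron class. This fits the associated study on the genetic and functional subdivision of the fly antennal lobe.
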