Addgene plasmid #63020: Or10a-Gal4
Purpose: To express Gal4 in the pattern of the Drosophila melanogaster odorant receptor Or10a, using the promoter sequences of the gene cloned 5' of Gal4
Depositing lab: Leslie Vosshall. Depositing organization: Rockefeller University. Publication: Genetic and functional subdivision of the Drosophila antennal lobe. Fishilevich E, Vosshall LB. Curr Biol. 2005 Sep 6;15(17):1548-53. 10.1016/j.cub.2005.07.066 PubMed 16139209.
Backbone
  Vector backbone: pCasperAUG-Gal4-X
  Backbone manufacturer: Leslie Vosshall Lab
  Backbone size w/o insert (bp): 12000
  Vector type: Insect Expression
Growth in bacteria
  Bacterial resistance: Ampicillin, 100 μg/mL
  Growth temperature: 37°C
  Growth strain: DH5alpha
  Copy number: Unknown
Gene/Insert
  Gene/Insert name: Drosophila melanogaster Or10a promoter
  Species: D. melanogaster (fly)
  Insert size (bp): 6868
  Tag / fusion protein: Drosophila ADH (aa's 1-18) fused to Yeast Gal4 (aa's 1-881) (C terminal on backbone)
  Cloning method: Restriction Enzyme; 5′ cloning site NotI (not destroyed); 3′ cloning site NotI (not destroyed)
  Sequencing primers: 5′ pCasper-F 5'-gggttttattaacttacat-3'; 3′ GAL4Nterm-R 5'-tcagatgtgccctagtcagc-3'
Terms and licenses: Academic/Nonprofit Terms; Industry Terms: Not Available to Industry
How to cite: Or10a-Gal4 was a gift from Leslie Vosshall (Addgene plasmid # 63020 ; http://n2t.net/addgene:63020 ; RRID:Addgene_63020)
